Addgene plasmid #113881: p3E_he1a:mCherry
Purpose: p3E entry vector for Three Multisite Gateway
Depositing lab: Marnie Halpern. Depositing organization: Carnegie Institution for Science.
Backbone
  Vector backbone: pDONR P2R-P3
  Backbone manufacturer: Invitrogen
  Backbone size w/o insert (bp): 2640
  Total vector size (bp): 4389
  Vector type: Zebrafish Danio expression
Growth in bacteria
  Bacterial resistance: Kanamycin, 50 μg/mL
  Growth temperature: 37°C
  Growth strain: DH5alpha
  Growth instructions: 10 ug/ml kanamycin final concentration of LB media
  Copy number: High Copy
Gene/Insert
  Gene/Insert name: he1a (alt name: hatching gland promoter mCherry)
  Species: D. rerio (zebrafish)
  Insert size (bp): 1749
  Entrez Gene: he1.1 (a.k.a. cb284, he1, he1a, wu:cegs2099, zgc:111847)
  Tag / fusion protein: mCherry (C terminal on insert)
  Cloning method: Gateway Cloning
  Sequencing primers: 5′ M13F; 3′ M13R
Terms and licenses: Academic/Nonprofit Terms; Industry Terms: Not Available to Industry
Depositor comments: Cloned from the construct provided by Jeff Mumm's Lab, pTol2 5xUAS:mRFP-NTRmut;HE-mCherry Reference for the he1a promoter was first described in: Xie et al., "Silencer-delimited transgenesis: NRSE/RE1 sequences promote neural-specific transgene expression in a NRSF/REST-dependent manner." BMC Biology 2012 10:93 https://doi.org/10.1186/1741-7007-10-93
How to cite: p3E_he1a:mCherry was a gift from Marnie Halpern (Addgene plasmid # 113881 ; http://n2t.net/addgene:113881 ; RRID:Addgene_113881)
