[The description below was written by a language model from this plasmid's Addgene catalogue record and pLannotate feature annotations shown in this document.]
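Description:
p3E_he1a:mCherry is a 3′ entry clone for three-fragment Multisite Gateway assembly, built in the Invitrogen pDONR P2R-P3 backbone and intended for constructing zebrafish transgenes. It is about 4.4 kb in total, with a roughly 1.75 kb insert. It is maintained in E. coli as a high-copy plasmid through a ColE1/pUC-type origin and is selected with kanamycin via an aminoglycoside phosphotransferase gene. Backbone remnants typical of pDONR vectors are also annotated, including the rrnB T1 and T2 terminators that insulate the cloning site, a T7 promoter, and short lacI and lacZα fragments. The two sequence records (depositor and NGS) differ by one nucleotide in length and in their start coordinate, but carry the same set of features.

The insert is a self-contained reporter cassette in which the zebrafish he1a (he1.1, hatching enzyme) promoter drives mCherry, giving red fluorescence in the hatching gland. The promoter is not annotated in the feature tables, but an unannotated stretch of about 440 bp lies between the attR2 site and the mCherry coding sequence, where it would be expected. Downstream of mCherry are a short SV40 large T antigen fragment and sequences matching the hGH (partial) and bGH polyadenylation signals, which should terminate the transcript. The cassette is flanked by an attR2 site and a site annotated as attB3 plus an attL fragment, consistent with the attL3 expected in a 3′ entry clone, so an LR reaction can place it in the third position alongside 5′ and middle entry clones in a destination vector. According to the depositor's comments, the cassette was taken from a Tol2 UAS transgenesis construct. The record does not state the purpose, but such a cassette would typically serve as an independent, easily scored marker of transgene carriage in embryos.
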