Features (pLannotate 1.2.2; 14 found; start..end, strand, type, name):
    121..213     +  CDS            lacI (fragment): lac repressor; lacI; The lac repressor binds to the lac operator to inhibit transcription in E. coli. This inhibition can be relieved by adding lactose or isopropyl-β-D-thiogalactopyranoside (IPTG).
    268..295     -  terminator     rrnB T2 terminator: transcription terminator T2 from the E. coli rrnB gene
    427..470     +  terminator     rrnB T1 terminator: Escherichia coli rrnB; transcription terminator T1 from the E. coli rrnB gene
    517..553     -  CDS            lacZα (fragment): LacZα fragment of β-galactosidase; lacZ fragment
    624..748     -  protein_bind   attR2: mutant version of attR; recombination site for the Gateway® LR reaction LR Clonase™
   1188..1892    +  CDS            mCherry: mCherry is a basic (constitutively fluorescent) red fluorescent protein published in 2004, derived from Discosoma sp.. It is reported to be a very rapidly-maturing monomer with low acid sensitivity.
   1919..2002    +  CDS            large T antigen (fragment): large T antigen from SV40 (simian virus 40)
   2044..2234    +  polyA_signal   hGH poly(A) signal (fragment): human growth hormone polyadenylation signal
   2271..2382    +  polyA_signal   bGH poly(A) signal: bovine growth hormone polyadenylation signal
   2498..2518    -  protein_bind   attB3: mutant version of attB; core recombination site for the Gateway® BP reaction BP Clonase™
   2509..2594    -  protein_bind   attL1 (fragment): mutant version of attL; recombination site for the Gateway® LR reaction LR Clonase™
   2631..2649    -  promoter       T7 promoter: promoter for bacteriophage T7 RNA polymerase
   2783..3592    +  CDS            KanR: aminoglycoside phosphotransferase; aph(3')-Ia; confers resistance to kanamycin in bacteria or G418 (Geneticin®) in eukaryotes
   3739..4327    +  rep_origin     ori: high-copy-number ColE1/pMB1/pBR322/pUC origin of replication
>Addgene plasmid #113881 | p3E_he1a:mCherry | depositor full sequence | sequence record 215007 | p3E_he1a:mCherry sequence 4389 bps
CTTTCCTGCGTTATCCCCTGATTCTGTGGATAACCGTATTACCGCCTTTGAGTGAGCTGATACCGCTCGC
CGCAGCCGAACGACCGAGCGCAGCGAGTCAGTGAGCGAGGAAGCGGAAGAGCGCCCAATACGCAAACCGC
CTCTCCCCGCGCGTTGGCCGATTCATTAATGCAGCTGGCACGACAGGTTTCCCGACTGGAAAGCGGGCAG
TGAGCGCAACGCAATTAATACGCGTACCGCTAGCCAGGAAGAGTTTGTAGAAACGCAAAAAGGCCATCCG
TCAGGATGGCCTTCTGCTTAGTTTGATGCCTGGCAGTTTATGGCGGGCGTCCTGCCCGCCACCCTCCGGG
CCGTTGCTTCACAACGTTCAAATCCGCTCCCGGCGGATTTGTCCTACTCAGGAGAGCGTTCACCGACAAA
CAACAGATAAAACGAAAGGCCCAGTCTTCCGACTGAGCCTTTCGTTTTATTTGATGCCTGGCAGTTCCCT
ACTCTCGCGTTAACGCTAGCATGGATGTTTTCCCAGTCACGACGTTGTAAAACGACGGCCAGTCTTAAGC
TCGGGCCCTGCAGCTCTAGAGCTCGAATTCTACAGGTCACTAATACCATCTAAGTAGTTGGTTCATAGTG
ACTGCATATGTTGTGTTTTACAGTATTATGTAGTCTGTTTTTTATGCAAAATCTAATTTAATATATTGAT
ATTTATATCATTTTACGTTTCTCGTTCAACTTTCTTGTACAAAGTGGTCAACCACTCCAGGCATAGCTAG
AGCCACTGATGCATCTATAGAGCTGAAGTAAAGATAGGGTTGATGCAAATCGATTTAGAATTTTCAATGT
AGAAAAAACAAAATAAAAAGTCTATTCACTTGATGGATAGATTAGTCAAACAAACATAGAGTAGGCACTT
CCCTTGACTCTGTAAACTTTTGGATTTAACAGATTGTGCACTCCTTTTAGTTAAACACATTAGTCCCTGA
AAACTAAGACCCTAACCATAATCCCATTGTAGACCCACCTACTCGGGTGAATATAAAGCTCGCACAGATC
ATCTCACAGACATCAGACCTTGGCAAAGGAGCATCCTGAACATCTCTACACACTGAGGCAACCCTAGGGC
CGCCACCATGCTGTGTTGTATCAGAAGAACAAAGCCTGTGGAGAAGAATGAGGAGGCTGACCAGGAAATG
GTGAGCAAGGGCGAGGAGGACAACATGGCCATCATCAAGGAGTTCATGCGCTTCAAGGTGCACATGGAGG
GCTCCGTGAACGGCCACGAGTTCGAGATCGAGGGCGAGGGCGAGGGCCGCCCCTACGAGGGCACCCAGAC
CGCCAAGCTGAAGGTGACCAAGGGCGGCCCCCTGCCCTTCGCCTGGGACATCCTGTCCCCTCAGTTCATG
TACGGCTCCAAGGCCTACGTGAAGCACCCCGCCGACATCCCCGACTACTTGAAGCTGTCCTTCCCCGAGG
GCTTCAAGTGGGAGCGCGTGATGAACTTCGAGGACGGCGGCGTGGTGACCGTGACCCAGGACTCCTCCCT
GCAGGACGGCGAGTTCATCTACAAGGTGAAGCTGCGCGGCACCAACTTCCCCTCCGACGGCCCCGTAATG
CAGAAGAAGACCATGGGCTGGGAGGCCTCCTCCGAGCGGATGTACCCCGAGGACGGCGCCCTGAAGGGCG
AGATCAAGCAGAGGCTGAAGCTGAAGGACGGCGGCCACTACGACGCCGAGGTCAAGACCACCTACAAGGC
CAAGAAGCCCGTGCAGCTGCCCGGCGCCTACAACGTCAACATCAAGCTGGACATCACCTCCCACAACGAG
GACTACACCATCGTGGAACAGTACGAGCGCGCCGAGGGCCGCCACTCCACCGGCGGCATGGACGAGCTTT
ACTTGTAAGTAAAGCGGCCGCGACTCTAGATCATAATCAGCCATACCACATTTGTAGAGGTTTTACTTGC
TTTAAAAAACCTCCCACACCTCCCCCTGAACCTGAAACATAAAATGAATGCAATTGTTGTTGTTATCGAA
TTCTGCAGGAATTGGGTGGCATCCCTGTGACCCCTCCCCAGTGCCTCTCCTGGCCCTGGAAGTTGCCACT
CCAGTGCCCACCAGCCTTGTCCTAATAAAATTAAGTTGCATCATTTTGTCTGACTAGGTGTCCTTCTATA
ATATTATGGGGTGGAGGGGGGTGGTATGGAGCAAGGGGCAAGTTGGGAAGACAACCTGTAGGGCACGAGG
GGGGGCCCGAAACCCGCTGATCAGCCTCGACTGTGCCTTCTAGTTGCCAGCCATCTGTTGTTTGCCCCTC
CCCCGTGCCTTCCTTGACCCTGGAAGGTGCCACTCCCACTGTCCTTTCCTAATAAAATGAGGAAATTGCA
TCGCATTGTCTGAGTAGGTGTCATTCTATTCTGGGGGGTGGGGTGGGGCAGGACAGCAAGGGGGAGGATT
GGGAAGACAATAGCAAGGCATGCTGGGGATGCGGTGGGCTCTATGGCCAACTTTATTATACAAAGTTGGC
ATTATAAAAAAGCATTGCTTATCAATTTGTTGCAACGAACAGGTCACTATCAGTCAAAATAAAATCATTA
TTTGGAGCTCCATGGTAGCGTTAACGCGGCCGCGATATCCCCTATAGTGAGTCGTATTACATGGTCATAG
CTGTTTCCTGGCAGCTCTGGCCCGTGTCTCAAAATCTCTGATGTTACATTGCACAAGATAAAAATATATC
ATCATGAACAATAAAACTGTCTGCTTACATAAACAGTAATACAAGGGGTGTTATGAGCCATATTCAACGG
GAAACGTCGAGGCCGCGATTAAATTCCAACATGGATGCTGATTTATATGGGTATAAATGGGCTCGCGATA
ATGTCGGGCAATCAGGTGCGACAATCTATCGCTTGTATGGGAAGCCCGATGCGCCAGAGTTGTTTCTGAA
ACATGGCAAAGGTAGCGTTGCCAATGATGTTACAGATGAGATGGTCAGACTAAACTGGCTGACGGAATTT
ATGCCTCTTCCGACCATCAAGCATTTTATCCGTACTCCTGATGATGCATGGTTACTCACCACTGCGATCC
CCGGAAAAACAGCATTCCAGGTATTAGAAGAATATCCTGATTCAGGTGAAAATATTGTTGATGCGCTGGC
AGTGTTCCTGCGCCGGTTGCATTCGATTCCTGTTTGTAATTGTCCTTTTAACAGCGATCGCGTATTTCGT
CTCGCTCAGGCGCAATCACGAATGAATAACGGTTTGGTTGATGCGAGTGATTTTGATGACGAGCGTAATG
GCTGGCCTGTTGAACAAGTCTGGAAAGAAATGCATAAACTTTTGCCATTCTCACCGGATTCAGTCGTCAC
TCATGGTGATTTCTCACTTGATAACCTTATTTTTGACGAGGGGAAATTAATAGGTTGTATTGATGTTGGA
CGAGTCGGAATCGCAGACCGATACCAGGATCTTGCCATCCTATGGAACTGCCTCGGTGAGTTTTCTCCTT
CATTACAGAAACGGCTTTTTCAAAAATATGGTATTGATAATCCTGATATGAATAAATTGCAGTTTCATTT
GATGCTCGATGAGTTTTTCTAATCAGAATTGGTTAATTGGTTGTAACACTGGCAGAGCATTACGCTGACT
TGACGGGACGGCGCAAGCTCATGACCAAAATCCCTTAACGTGAGTTACGCGTCGTTCCACTGAGCGTCAG
ACCCCGTAGAAAAGATCAAAGGATCTTCTTGAGATCCTTTTTTTCTGCGCGTAATCTGCTGCTTGCAAAC
AAAAAAACCACCGCTACCAGCGGTGGTTTGTTTGCCGGATCAAGAGCTACCAACTCTTTTTCCGAAGGTA
ACTGGCTTCAGCAGAGCGCAGATACCAAATACTGTCCTTCTAGTGTAGCCGTAGTTAGGCCACCACTTCA
AGAACTCTGTAGCACCGCCTACATACCTCGCTCTGCTAATCCTGTTACCAGTGGCTGCTGCCAGTGGCGA
TAAGTCGTGTCTTACCGGGTTGGACTCAAGACGATAGTTACCGGATAAGGCGCAGCGGTCGGGCTGAACG
GGGGGTTCGTGCACACAGCCCAGCTTGGAGCGAACGACCTACACCGAACTGAGATACCTACAGCGTGAGC
ATTGAGAAAGCGCCACGCTTCCCGAAGGGAGAAAGGCGGACAGGTATCCGGTAAGCGGCAGGGTCGGAAC
AGGAGAGCGCACGAGGGAGCTTCCAGGGGGAAACGCCTGGTATCTTTATAGTCCTGTCGGGTTTCGCCAC
CTCTGACTTGAGCGTCGATTTTTGTGATGCTCGTCAGGGGGGCGGAGCCTATGGAAAAACGCCAGCAACG
CGGCCTTTTTACGGTTCCTGGCCTTTTGCTGGCCTTTTGCTCACATGTT
