Features (pLannotate 1.2.2; 14 found; start..end, strand, type, name):
    487..1191    +  CDS            mCherry: mCherry is a basic (constitutively fluorescent) red fluorescent protein published in 2004, derived from Discosoma sp.. It is reported to be a very rapidly-maturing monomer with low acid sensitivity.
   1218..1301    +  CDS            large T antigen (fragment): large T antigen from SV40 (simian virus 40)
   1343..1533    +  polyA_signal   hGH poly(A) signal (fragment): human growth hormone polyadenylation signal
   1570..1681    +  polyA_signal   bGH poly(A) signal: bovine growth hormone polyadenylation signal
   1796..1816    -  protein_bind   attB3: mutant version of attB; core recombination site for the Gateway® BP reaction BP Clonase™
   1807..1892    -  protein_bind   attL1 (fragment): mutant version of attL; recombination site for the Gateway® LR reaction LR Clonase™
   1929..1947    -  promoter       T7 promoter: promoter for bacteriophage T7 RNA polymerase
   2081..2890    +  CDS            KanR: aminoglycoside phosphotransferase; aph(3')-Ia; confers resistance to kanamycin in bacteria or G418 (Geneticin®) in eukaryotes
   3037..3625    +  rep_origin     ori: high-copy-number ColE1/pMB1/pBR322/pUC origin of replication
   3808..3900    +  CDS            lacI (fragment): lac repressor; lacI; The lac repressor binds to the lac operator to inhibit transcription in E. coli. This inhibition can be relieved by adding lactose or isopropyl-β-D-thiogalactopyranoside (IPTG).
   3955..3982    -  terminator     rrnB T2 terminator: transcription terminator T2 from the E. coli rrnB gene
   4114..4157    +  terminator     rrnB T1 terminator: Escherichia coli rrnB; transcription terminator T1 from the E. coli rrnB gene
   4204..4240    -  CDS            lacZα (fragment): LacZα fragment of β-galactosidase; lacZ fragment
   4311..47      -  protein_bind   attR2 (across the origin): mutant version of attR; recombination site for the Gateway® LR reaction LR Clonase™
>Addgene plasmid #113881 | p3E_he1a:mCherry | addgene full sequence | sequence record 223633 | Addgene NGS Result
TTTATATCATTTTACGTTTCTCGTTCAACTTTCTTGTACAAAGTGGTCAACCACTCCAGGCATAGCTAGA
GCCACTGATGCATCTATAGAGCTGAAGTAAAGATAGGGTTGATGCAAATCGATTTAGAATTTTCAATGTA
GAAAAAACAAAATAAAAAGTCTATTCACTTGATGGATAGATTAGTCAAACAAACATAGAGTAGGCACTTC
CCTTGACTCTGTAAACTTTTGGATTTAACAGATTGTGCACTCCTTTTAGTTAAACACATTAGTCCCTGAA
AACTAAGACCCTAACCATAATCCCATTGTAGACCCACCTACTCGGGTGAATATAAAGCTCGCACAGATCA
TCTCACAGACATCAGACCTTGGCAAAGGAGCATCCTGAACATCTCTACACACTGAGGCAACCCTAGGGCC
GCCACCATGCTGTGTTGTATCAGAAGAACAAAGCCTGTGGAGAAGAATGAGGAGGCTGACCAGGAAATGG
TGAGCAAGGGCGAGGAGGACAACATGGCCATCATCAAGGAGTTCATGCGCTTCAAGGTGCACATGGAGGG
CTCCGTGAACGGCCACGAGTTCGAGATCGAGGGCGAGGGCGAGGGCCGCCCCTACGAGGGCACCCAGACC
GCCAAGCTGAAGGTGACCAAGGGCGGCCCCCTGCCCTTCGCCTGGGACATCCTGTCCCCTCAGTTCATGT
ACGGCTCCAAGGCCTACGTGAAGCACCCCGCCGACATCCCCGACTACTTGAAGCTGTCCTTCCCCGAGGG
CTTCAAGTGGGAGCGCGTGATGAACTTCGAGGACGGCGGCGTGGTGACCGTGACCCAGGACTCCTCCCTG
CAGGACGGCGAGTTCATCTACAAGGTGAAGCTGCGCGGCACCAACTTCCCCTCCGACGGCCCCGTAATGC
AGAAGAAGACCATGGGCTGGGAGGCCTCCTCCGAGCGGATGTACCCCGAGGACGGCGCCCTGAAGGGCGA
GATCAAGCAGAGGCTGAAGCTGAAGGACGGCGGCCACTACGACGCCGAGGTCAAGACCACCTACAAGGCC
AAGAAGCCCGTGCAGCTGCCCGGCGCCTACAACGTCAACATCAAGCTGGACATCACCTCCCACAACGAGG
ACTACACCATCGTGGAACAGTACGAGCGCGCCGAGGGCCGCCACTCCACCGGCGGCATGGACGAGCTTTA
CTTGTAAGTAAAGCGGCCGCGACTCTAGATCATAATCAGCCATACCACATTTGTAGAGGTTTTACTTGCT
TTAAAAAACCTCCCACACCTCCCCCTGAACCTGAAACATAAAATGAATGCAATTGTTGTTGTTATCGAAT
TCTGCAGGAATTGGGTGGCATCCCTGTGACCCCTCCCCAGTGCCTCTCCTGGCCCTGGAAGTTGCCACTC
CAGTGCCCACCAGCCTTGTCCTAATAAAATTAAGTTGCATCATTTTGTCTGACTAGGTGTCCTTCTATAA
TATTATGGGGTGGAGGGGGGTGGTATGGAGCAAGGGGCAAGTTGGGAAGACAACCTGTAGGGCACGAGGG
GGGGCCCGAAACCCGCTGATCAGCCTCGACTGTGCCTTCTAGTTGCCAGCCATCTGTTGTTTGCCCCTCC
CCCGTGCCTTCCTTGACCCTGGAAGGTGCCACTCCCACTGTCCTTTCCTAATAAAATGAGGAAATTGCAT
CGCATTGTCTGAGTAGGTGTCATTCTATTCTGGGGGGTGGGGTGGGGCAGGACAGCAAGGGGGAGGATTG
GGAAGACAATAGCAAGGCATGCTGGGGATGCGGTGGGCTCTATGGCAACTTTATTATACAAAGTTGGCAT
TATAAAAAAGCATTGCTTATCAATTTGTTGCAACGAACAGGTCACTATCAGTCAAAATAAAATCATTATT
TGGAGCTCCATGGTAGCGTTAACGCGGCCGCGATATCCCCTATAGTGAGTCGTATTACATGGTCATAGCT
GTTTCCTGGCAGCTCTGGCCCGTGTCTCAAAATCTCTGATGTTACATTGCACAAGATAAAAATATATCAT
CATGAACAATAAAACTGTCTGCTTACATAAACAGTAATACAAGGGGTGTTATGAGCCATATTCAACGGGA
AACGTCGAGGCCGCGATTAAATTCCAACATGGATGCTGATTTATATGGGTATAAATGGGCTCGCGATAAT
GTCGGGCAATCAGGTGCGACAATCTATCGCTTGTATGGGAAGCCCGATGCGCCAGAGTTGTTTCTGAAAC
ATGGCAAAGGTAGCGTTGCCAATGATGTTACAGATGAGATGGTCAGACTAAACTGGCTGACGGAATTTAT
GCCTCTTCCGACCATCAAGCATTTTATCCGTACTCCTGATGATGCATGGTTACTCACCACTGCGATCCCC
GGAAAAACAGCATTCCAGGTATTAGAAGAATATCCTGATTCAGGTGAAAATATTGTTGATGCGCTGGCAG
TGTTCCTGCGCCGGTTGCATTCGATTCCTGTTTGTAATTGTCCTTTTAACAGCGATCGCGTATTTCGTCT
CGCTCAGGCGCAATCACGAATGAATAACGGTTTGGTTGATGCGAGTGATTTTGATGACGAGCGTAATGGC
TGGCCTGTTGAACAAGTCTGGAAAGAAATGCATAAACTTTTGCCATTCTCACCGGATTCAGTCGTCACTC
ATGGTGATTTCTCACTTGATAACCTTATTTTTGACGAGGGGAAATTAATAGGTTGTATTGATGTTGGACG
AGTCGGAATCGCAGACCGATACCAGGATCTTGCCATCCTATGGAACTGCCTCGGTGAGTTTTCTCCTTCA
TTACAGAAACGGCTTTTTCAAAAATATGGTATTGATAATCCTGATATGAATAAATTGCAGTTTCATTTGA
TGCTCGATGAGTTTTTCTAATCAGAATTGGTTAATTGGTTGTAACACTGGCAGAGCATTACGCTGACTTG
ACGGGACGGCGCAAGCTCATGACCAAAATCCCTTAACGTGAGTTACGCGTCGTTCCACTGAGCGTCAGAC
CCCGTAGAAAAGATCAAAGGATCTTCTTGAGATCCTTTTTTTCTGCGCGTAATCTGCTGCTTGCAAACAA
AAAAACCACCGCTACCAGCGGTGGTTTGTTTGCCGGATCAAGAGCTACCAACTCTTTTTCCGAAGGTAAC
TGGCTTCAGCAGAGCGCAGATACCAAATACTGTTCTTCTAGTGTAGCCGTAGTTAGGCCACCACTTCAAG
AACTCTGTAGCACCGCCTACATACCTCGCTCTGCTAATCCTGTTACCAGTGGCTGCTGCCAGTGGCGATA
AGTCGTGTCTTACCGGGTTGGACTCAAGACGATAGTTACCGGATAAGGCGCAGCGGTCGGGCTGAACGGG
GGGTTCGTGCACACAGCCCAGCTTGGAGCGAACGACCTACACCGAACTGAGATACCTACAGCGTGAGCTA
TGAGAAAGCGCCACGCTTCCCGAAGGGAGAAAGGCGGACAGGTATCCGGTAAGCGGCAGGGTCGGAACAG
GAGAGCGCACGAGGGAGCTTCCAGGGGGAAACGCCTGGTATCTTTATAGTCCTGTCGGGTTTCGCCACCT
CTGACTTGAGCGTCGATTTTTGTGATGCTCGTCAGGGGGGCGGAGCCTATGGAAAAACGCCAGCAACGCG
GCCTTTTTACGGTTCCTGGCCTTTTGCTGGCCTTTTGCTCACATGTTCTTTCCTGCGTTATCCCCTGATT
CTGTGGATAACCGTATTACCGCCTTTGAGTGAGCTGATACCGCTCGCCGCAGCCGAACGACCGAGCGCAG
CGAGTCAGTGAGCGAGGAAGCGGAAGAGCGCCCAATACGCAAACCGCCTCTCCCCGCGCGTTGGCCGATT
CATTAATGCAGCTGGCACGACAGGTTTCCCGACTGGAAAGCGGGCAGTGAGCGCAACGCAATTAATACGC
GTACCGCTAGCCAGGAAGAGTTTGTAGAAACGCAAAAAGGCCATCCGTCAGGATGGCCTTCTGCTTAGTT
TGATGCCTGGCAGTTTATGGCGGGCGTCCTGCCCGCCACCCTCCGGGCCGTTGCTTCACAACGTTCAAAT
CCGCTCCCGGCGGATTTGTCCTACTCAGGAGAGCGTTCACCGACAAACAACAGATAAAACGAAAGGCCCA
GTCTTCCGACTGAGCCTTTCGTTTTATTTGATGCCTGGCAGTTCCCTACTCTCGCGTTAACGCTAGCATG
GATGTTTTCCCAGTCACGACGTTGTAAAACGACGGCCAGTCTTAAGCTCGGGCCCTGCAGCTCTAGAGCT
CGAATTCTACAGGTCACTAATACCATCTAAGTAGTTGGTTCATAGTGACTGCATATGTTGTGTTTTACAG
TATTATGTAGTCTGTTTTTTATGCAAAATCTAATTTAATATATTGATA
